Addgene plasmid #24001: pCI-SEP GluR2(R)
Depositing lab: Robert Malinow. Depositing organization: University of California, San Diego (UCSD). Publication: Glutamate receptor exocytosis and spine enlargement during chemically induced long-term potentiation. Kopec CD, Li B, Wei W, Boehm J, Malinow R. J Neurosci. 2006 Feb 15. 26(7):2000-9. 10.1523/JNEUROSCI.3918-05.2006 PubMed 16481433.
Backbone
  Vector backbone: pCI
  Backbone size w/o insert (bp): 4000
  Vector type: Mammalian Expression
Growth in bacteria
  Bacterial resistance: Ampicillin, 100 μg/mL
  Growth temperature: 37°C
  Growth strain: DH5alpha
  Copy number: Unknown
Gene/Insert
  Gene/Insert name: GluR2
  Species: R. norvegicus (rat)
  Entrez Gene: Gria2 (a.k.a. GluA2, GluR-K2, GluR2, gluR-B)
  Promoter: CMV
  Tag / fusion protein: GluR1 signal peptide (aa1-22) (N terminal on insert); SEP (superecliptic pHluorin) (N terminal on insert)
  Cloning method: Restriction Enzyme; 5′ cloning site unknown (unknown if destroyed); 3′ cloning site Unknown (unknown if destroyed)
  Sequencing primers: 5′ T7; 3′ EBV-rev
Terms and licenses: Academic/Nonprofit Terms; Industry Terms: Not Available to Industry
How to cite: pCI-SEP GluR2(R) was a gift from Robert Malinow (Addgene plasmid # 24001 ; http://n2t.net/addgene:24001 ; RRID:Addgene_24001)
