[The description below was written by a language model from this plasmid's Addgene catalogue record and pLannotate feature annotations shown in this document.]
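Description:
pCI-SEP GluR2(R) is a mammalian expression plasmid built on the pCI backbone that encodes the rat AMPA-type glutamate receptor subunit GluR2 (Gria2, also called GluA2) tagged with superecliptic pHluorin (SEP). It is propagated in E. coli through a high-copy ColE1/pUC-type origin with ampicillin selection (AmpR under its own bla promoter). An f1 origin is also present, along with small annotated remnants of lacZα, bom, rop and SV40 large T sequence that appear to be backbone leftovers. The sequenced record is about 8.1 kb and is labelled a partial NGS result.

Expression is driven by the human CMV immediate-early enhancer and promoter, followed by the chimeric β-globin/immunoglobulin intron typical of pCI, which aids mRNA processing and expression. A T7 promoter sits just upstream of the insert, and an SV40 polyadenylation signal terminates the transcript. According to the catalogue entry, the open reading frame begins with the GluR1 signal peptide (residues 1–22), followed by SEP and then GluR2. The feature table shows the SEP and Gria2 coding regions directly abutting; the signal peptide itself is not annotated. This arrangement places the pH-sensitive GFP variant on the extracellular N-terminus of the mature receptor. SEP is bright at neutral pH and nearly dark in acidic compartments, so receptors at the cell surface fluoresce, whereas those in acidic intracellular vesicles do not. The "(R)" in the name most likely denotes the arginine (edited) form at the Q/R site, though the record does not explain it. The associated publication used such constructs to image glutamate receptor exocytosis and spine enlargement during chemically induced long-term potentiation.
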