Features (pLannotate 1.2.2; 16 found; start..end, strand, type, name):
    140..517     +  enhancer       CMV enhancer: human cytomegalovirus immediate early enhancer
    519..718     +  promoter       CMV promoter: human cytomegalovirus (CMV) immediate early promoter
    857..989     +  intron         chimeric intron: chimera between introns from human β-globin and immunoglobulin heavy chain genes
   1034..1052    +  promoter       T7 promoter: promoter for bacteriophage T7 RNA polymerase
   1053..1082    +  misc_feature   MCS (fragment): pBluescript multiple cloning site
   1342..2053    +  CDS            superecliptic pHluorin (fragment): pH-sensitive mutant of green fluorescent protein (Ng et al., 2002) excited strongly by blue light at neutral pH but minimally fluorescent at acidic pH
   2054..4636    +  CDS            Gria2: GRIA2_RAT - Also known as Glur2. Experimental evidence at protein level: Swiss-Prot protein existence level 1. Receptor for glutamate that functions as ligand-gated ion channel in the central nervous system and plays an important role in excitatory synaptic transmission. L-glutamate acts as an excitatory neurotransmitter at many synapses in the central nervous system. Binding of the excitatory neurotransmitter L-glutamate induces a conformation change, leading to the opening of the cation channel, and thereby converts the chemical signal to an electrical impulse. The receptor then desensitizes
   5196..5317    -  polyA_signal   SV40 poly(A) signal: SV40 polyadenylation signal
   5340..5408    -  CDS            large T antigen (fragment): large T antigen from SV40 (simian virus 40)
   5427..5494    +  CDS            lacZα (fragment): LacZα fragment of β-galactosidase; lacZ fragment
   5498..5926    +  rep_origin     f1 ori (sequence partly withheld): f1 bacteriophage origin of replication; arrow indicates direction of (+) strand synthesis
   5954..6053    -  misc_feature   bom (fragment): basis of mobility region from pBR322
   6155..6190    -  CDS            rop (fragment): Rop protein, which maintains plasmids at low copy number; rop
   6285..6389    +  promoter       AmpR promoter: bla
   6390..7250    +  CDS            AmpR: β-lactamase; bla; confers resistance to ampicillin, carbenicillin, and related antibiotics
   7421..8009    +  rep_origin     ori: high-copy-number ColE1/pMB1/pBR322/pUC origin of replication
>Addgene plasmid #24001 | pCI-SEP GluR2(R) | addgene full sequence | sequence record 201362 | Addgene Partial NGS Result
TCAATATTGGCCATTAGCCATATTATTCATTGGTTATATAGCATAAATCAATATTGGCTATTGGCCATTG
CATACGTTGTATCTATATCATAATATGTACATTTATATTGGCTCATGTCCAATATGACCGCCATGTTGGC
ATTGATTATTGACTAGTTATTAATAGTAATCAATTACGGGGTCATTAGTTCATAGCCCATATATGGAGTT
CCGCGTTACATAACTTACGGTAAATGGCCCGCCTGGCTGACCGCCCAACGACCCCCGCCCATTGACGTCA
ATAATGACGTATGTTCCCATAGTAACGCCAATAGGGACTTTCCATTGACGTCAATGGGTGGAGTATTTAC
GGTAAACTGCCCACTTGGCAGTACATCAAGTGTATCATATGCCAAGTCCGCCCCCTATTGACGTCAATGA
CGGTAAATGGCCCGCCTGGCATTATGCCCAGTACATGACCTTACGGGACTTTCCTACTTGGCAGTACATC
TACGTATTAGTCATCGCTATTACCATGGTGATGCGGTTTTGGCAGTACACCAATGGGCGTGGATAGCGGT
TTGACTCACGGGGATTTCCAAGTCTCCACCCCATTGACGTCAATGGGAGTTTGTTTTGGCACCAAAATCA
ACGGGACTTTCCAAAATGTCGTAATAACCCCGCCCCGTTGACGCAAATGGGCGGTAGGCGTGTACGGTGG
GAGGTCTATATAAGCAGAGCTCGTTTAGTGAACCGTCAGATCACTAGAAGCTTTATTGCGGTAGTTTATC
ACAGTTAAATTGCTAACGCAGTCAGTGCTTCTGACACAACAGTCTCGAACTTAAGCTGCAGAAGTTGGTC
GTGAGGCACTGGGCAGGTAAGTATCAAGGTTACAAGACAGGTTTAAGGAGACCAATAGAAACTGGGCTTG
TCGAGACAGAGAAGACTCTTGCGTTTCTGATAGGCACCTATTGGTCTTACTGACATCCACTTTGCCTTTC
TCTCCACAGGTGTCCACTCCCAGTTCAATTACAGCTCTTAAGGCTAGAGTACTTAATACGACTCACTATA
GGCTAGTGGATCCCCCGGGCTGCAGGAATTCGGCACGAGCTCGGCTCCCCTTCCAAGAGAAACAAGAGAA
ACCTCACGGAAGGAAGGGAGGAAGGAAAGAAGCAAGCAAGGAACTGCAGGAAGAAAAGAGCCGGCAGAGC
ATCAAGAAGAATCGAAGGGAGGGGAGGGAAGACCAAATCTATGGTTGGACCAGGGCTTCTTTTTCGCCAA
TGTAAAAAGGAATATGCCGTACATCTTTGCCTTTTTCTGCACCGGTTTTCTAGGTGCGGTTGTGGGTGCC
AATTTCCCTAGGAGTAAAGGAGAAGAACTTTTCACTGGAGTTGTCCCAATTCTTGTTGAATTAGATGGTG
ATGTTAATGGGCACAAATTTTCTGTCAGTGGAGAGGGTGAAGGTGATGCAACATACGGAAAACTTACCCT
TAAATTTATTTGCACTACTGGAAAACTACCTGTTCCTTGGCCAACACTTGTCACTACTTTAACTTATGGT
GTTCAATGCTTTTCAAGATACCCAGATCATATGAAACGGCATGACTTTTTCAAGAGTGCCATGCCCGAAG
GTTATGTACAGGAAAGAACTATATTTTTCAAAGATGACGGGAACTACAAGACACGTGCTGAAGTCAAGTT
TGAAGGTGATACCCTTGTTAATAGAATCGAGTTAAAAGGTATTGATTTTAAAGAAGATGGAAACATTCTT
GGACACAAATTGGAATACAACTATAACGATCACCAGGTGTACATCATGGCAGACAAACAAAAGAATGGAA
TCAAAGCTAACTTCAAAATTAGACACAACATTGAAGATGGAGGCGTTCAACTAGCAGACCATTATCAACA
AAATACTCCAATTGGCGATGGGCCCGTCCTTTTACCAGACAACCATTACCTGTTTACAACTTCTACTCTT
TCGAAAGATCCCAACGAAAAGAGAGACCACATGGTCCTTCTTGAGTTTGTAACAGCTGCTGGGATTACAC
ATGGCATGGATGAACTATACAAAGCTAGCAACAGCATACAGATAGGGGGGCTATTTCCAAGGGGCGCTGA
TCAAGAATACAGTGCATTTCGGGTAGGGATGGTTCAGTTTTCCACTTCGGAGTTCAGACTGACACCCCAT
ATCGACAATTTGGAGGTAGCCAACAGTTTCGCAGTCACCAATGCTTTCTGCTCCCAGTTTTCAAGAGGAG
TCTACGCAATTTTTGGATTTTATGACAAGAAGTCTGTAAATACCATCACATCATTCTGTGGGACACTCCA
TGTGTCCTTCATCACACCTAGCTTCCCAACAGATGGCACACATCCATTTGTCATCCAGATGCGACCTGAC
CTCAAAGGAGCACTCCTTAGCTTGATTGAGTACTACCAATGGGACAAGTTCGCATACCTCTATGACAGTG
ACAGAGGCTTATCAACACTGCAAGCTGTTCTGGATTCTGCTGCAGAGAAGAAGTGGCAGGTGACTGCTAT
CAATGTGGGGAACATCAACAATGACAAGAAAGATGAGACCTACAGATCGCTCTTTCAAGATCTGGAGTTA
AAAAAAGAACGGCGTGTAATCCTGGACTGTGAAAGGGATAAAGTAAATGACATTGTGGACCAGGTTATTA
CCATTGGAAAACATGTTAAAGGGTACCATTATATCATTGCAAATCTGGGATTCACTGATGGGGACCTGCT
GAAAATTCAGTTTGGAGGAGCAAATGTCTCTGGATTTCAGATTGTAGACTACGACGATTCCCTGGTGTCT
AAATTTATAGAAAGATGGTCAACACTGGAAGAGAAAGAATACCCTGGAGCACACACAGCGACAATTAAGT
ATACTTCGGCCCTGACGTATGATGCTGTCCAAGTGATGACTGAAGCATTCCGTAACCTTCGGAAGCAGAG
GATTGAAATATCCCGGAGAGGAAATGCAGGGGATTGTTTGGCCAACCCAGCTGTGCCCTGGGGACAAGGG
GTCGAAATAGAAAGGGCCCTCAAGCAGGTTCAAGTTGAAGGCCTCTCTGGAAATATAAAGTTTGACCAGA
ATGGAAAACGAATAAACTACACAATTAACATCATGGAGCTCAAAACAAATGGACCCCGGAAGATTGGGTA
CTGGAGTGAAGTGGATAAAATGGTTGTCACCCTAACTGAGCTCCCATCAGGAAATGACACGTCTGGGCTT
GAAAACAAAACTGTGGTGGTCACCACAATATTGGAATCTCCATATGTTATGATGAAGAAAAATCATGAAA
TGCTTGAAGGGAATGAGCGTTACGAGGGCTACTGTGTTGACTTAGCTGCAGAAATTGCCAAACACTGTGG
GTTCAAGTACAAGCTGACTATTGTTGGGGATGGCAAGTATGGGGCCAGGGATGCCGACACCAAAATTTGG
AATGGTATGGTTGGAGAGCTTGTCTACGGGAAAGCTGACATTGCAATTGCTCCATTAACTATCACTCTCG
TGAGAGAAGAGGTGATTGACTTCTCCAAGCCCTTCATGAGTCTTGGAATCTCTATCATGATCAAGAAGCC
TCAGAAGTCCAAACCAGGAGTGTTTTCCTTTCTTGATCCTTTAGCCTATGAGATCTGGATGTGCATTGTG
TTTGCCTACATTGGGGTCAGTGTAGTTTTATTCCTGGTCAGCAGATTTAGCCCCTACGAGTGGCACACTG
AGGAATTTGAAGATGGAAGAGAAACACAAAGTAGTGAATCAACTAATGAATTTGGGATTTTTAATAGTCT
CTGGTTTTCCTTGGGTGCCTTTATGCGGCAGGGATGCGATATTTCGCCAAGATCCCTCTCTGGGCGCATT
GTTGGAGGTGTGTGGTGGTTCTTTACCCTGATCATAATCTCCTCCTACACGGCTAACTTAGCTGCCTTCC
TGACTGTAGAGAGGATGGTGTCTCCCATCGAAAGTGCTGAGGATCTGTCTAAGCAAACAGAAATTGCTTA
TGGAACATTAGACTCTGGCTCCACTAAAGAGTTTTTCAGGAGATCTAAAATCGCAGTGTTTGATAAAATG
TGGACTTATATGAGGAGTGCAGAGCCCTCTGTGTTTGTGAGGACTACCGCAGAAGGAGTAGCCAGAGTCC
GGAAATCCAAAGGAAAGTATGCCTACTTGCTGGAGTCCACAATGAACGAGTACATCGAGCAGAGGAAGCC
TTGTGACACCATGAAAGTGGGAGGAAACTTGGATTCCAAAGGCTACGGCATCGCCACACCTAAAGGATCC
TCATTAGGAAATGCGGTTAACCTCGCAGTACTAAAACTGAATGAACAAGGCCTGTTGGACAAATTGAAAA
ACAAATGGTGGTACGACAAAGGAGAGTGCGGCAGCGGGGGAGGTGATTCCAAGGAAAAGACCAGTGCCCT
CAGTCTGAGCAACGTTGCTGGAGTATTCTACATCCTTGTCGGGGGCCTTGGTTTGGCAATGCTGGTGGCT
TTGATTGAGTTCTGTTACAAGTCAAGGGCCGAGGCGAAACGAATGAAGGTGGCAAAGAATCCACAGAATA
TTAACCCATCTTCCTCGCAGAATTCCCAGAATTTTGCAACTTATAAGGAAGGTTACAACGTATATGGCAT
CGAGAGTGTTAAAATTTAGGGGATGACCTTGAGTGATGTCATGAGGAGCAAGGCAAGGCTGTCAATTACA
GGAAGTACTGGAGAAAATGGACGTGTTATGACTCCAGAATTTCCCAAAGCAGTGCATGCAGGCCTTGGGC
CCAATGATCCGACCAGCAAAACTCGATGTACTTCCGAGGAACTGATGTGCATAATGCATCAGGCTGGTAC
ATTAGATCCCCGCTTACCGCGGGCAATATAGCAACACTAAAAACTCGATGTACTTCCGAGGAAGCGCAGT
GCATAATGCTGCGCAGTGTTGCCACATAACCACTATATTAACCATTTATCTAGCGGACGCCAAAAACTCA
ATGTATTTCTGAGGAAGCGTGGTGCATAATGCCACGCAGCGTCTGCATAACTTTTATTATTTCTTTTATT
AATCAACAAAATTTTGTTTTTAACATTTCAAAAAAAAAAAAAAAAAAAAAAAAAAAAAAAAAAAAGGGGA
ATTCCTCGATAATTAAGCGGCCGCTCGAGAATTCACGCGTGGTACCTCTAGAGTCGACCCGGGCGGCCGC
TTCGAGCAGACATGATAAGATACATTGATGAGTTTGGACAAACCACAACTAGAATGCAGTGAAAAAAATG
CTTTATTTGTGAAATTTGTGATGCTATTGCTTTATTTGTAACCATTATAAGCTGCAATAAACAAGTTAAC
AACAACAATTGCATTCATTTTATGTTTCAGGTTCAGGGGGAGATGTGGGAGGTTTTTTAAAGCAAGTAAA
ACCTCTACAAATGTGGTAAAATCGATAAGGATCCGGGCTGGCGTAATAGCGAAGAGGCCCGCACCGATCG
CCCTTCCCAACAGTTGCGCAGCCTGAATGGCGAATGG
[124 nt withheld, positions 5498-5621]
C
[91 nt withheld, positions 5623-5713]
A
[49 nt withheld, positions 5715-5763]
CCTTTGACGTTGGAGTCCACGTTCTTT
[37 nt withheld, positions 5791-5827]
ACCCTATCTCGGTCTATTCTTTTGATTTATAAGGGATTTTGCCGATTTCGGCCTATTGGTTAAAAAATGA
GCTGATTTAACAAAAATTTAACGCGAATTTTAACAAAATATTAACGCTTACAATTTCCTGATGCGGTATT
TTCTCCTTACGCATCTGTGCGGTATTTCACACCGCATATGGTGCACTCTCAGTACAATCTGCTCTGATGC
CGCATAGTTAAGCCAGCCCCGACACCCGCCAACACCCGCTGACGCGCCCTGACGGGCTTGTCTGCTCCCG
GCATCCGCTTACAGACAAGCTGTGACCGTCTCCGGGAGCTGCATGTGTCAGAGGTTTTCACCGTCATCAC
CGAAACGCGCGAGACGAAAGGGCCTCGTGATACGCCTATTTTTATAGGTTAATGTCATGATAATAATGGT
TTCTTAGACGTCAGGTGGCACTTTTCGGGGAAATGTGCGCGGAACCCCTATTTGTTTATTTTTCTAAATA
CATTCAAATATGTATCCGCTCATGAGACAATAACCCTGATAAATGCTTCAATAATATTGAAAAAGGAAGA
GTATGAGTATTCAACATTTCCGTGTCGCCCTTATTCCCTTTTTTGCGGCATTTTGCCTTCCTGTTTTTGC
TCACCCAGAAACGCTGGTGAAAGTAAAAGATGCTGAAGATCAGTTGGGTGCACGAGTGGGTTACATCGAA
CTGGATCTCAACAGCGGTAAGATCCTTGAGAGTTTTCGCCCCGAAGAACGTTTTCCAATGATGAGCACTT
TTAAAGTTCTGCTATGTGGCGCGGTATTATCCCGTATTGACGCCGGGCAAGAGCAACTCGGTCGCCGCAT
ACACTATTCTCAGAATGACTTGGTTGAGTACTCACCAGTCACAGAAAAGCATCTTACGGATGGCATGACA
GTAAGAGAATTATGCAGTGCTGCCATAACCATGAGTGATAACACTGCGGCCAACTTACTTCTGACAACGA
TCGGAGGACCGAAGGAGCTAACCGCTTTTTTGCACAACATGGGGGATCATGTAACTCGCCTTGATCGTTG
GGAACCGGAGCTGAATGAAGCCATACCAAACGACGAGCGTGACACCACGATGCCTGTAGCAATGGCAACA
ACGTTGCGCAAACTATTAACTGGCGAACTACTTACTCTAGCTTCCCGGCAACAATTAATAGACTGGATGG
AGGCGGATAAAGTTGCAGGACCACTTCTGCGCTCGGCCCTTCCGGCTGGCTGGTTTATTGCTGATAAATC
TGGAGCCGGTGAGCGTGGGTCTCGCGGTATCATTGCAGCACTGGGGCCAGATGGTAAGCCCTCCCGTATC
GTAGTTATCTACACGACGGGGAGTCAGGCAACTATGGATGAACGAAATAGACAGATCGCTGAGATAGGTG
CCTCACTGATTAAGCATTGGTAACTGTCAGACCAAGTTTACTCATATATACTTTAGATTGATTTAAAACT
TCATTTTTAATTTAAAAGGATCTAGGTGAAGATCCTTTTTGATAATCTCATGACCAAAATCCCTTAACGT
GAGTTTTCGTTCCACTGAGCGTCAGACCCCGTAGAAAAGATCAAAGGATCTTCTTGAGATCCTTTTTTTC
TGCGCGTAATCTGCTGCTTGCAAACAAAAAAACCACCGCTACCAGCGGTGGTTTGTTTGCCGGATCAAGA
GCTACCAACTCTTTTTCCGAAGGTAACTGGCTTCAGCAGAGCGCAGATACCAAATACTGTTCTTCTAGTG
TAGCCGTAGTTAGGCCACCACTTCAAGAACTCTGTAGCACCGCCTACATACCTCGCTCTGCTAATCCTGT
TACCAGTGGCTGCTGCCAGTGGCGATAAGTCGTGTCTTACCGGGTTGGACTCAAGACGATAGTTACCGGA
TAAGGCGCAGCGGTCGGGCTGAACGGGGGGTTCGTGCACACAGCCCAGCTTGGAGCGAACGACCTACACC
GAACTGAGATACCTACAGCGTGAGCTATGAGAAAGCGCCACGCTTCCCGAAGGGAGAAAGGCGGACAGGT
ATCCGGTAAGCGGCAGGGTCGGAACAGGAGAGCGCACGAGGGAGCTTCCAGGGGGAAACGCCTGGTATCT
TTATAGTCCTGTCGGGTTTCGCCACCTCTGACTTGAGCGTCGATTTTTGTGATGCTCGTCAGGGGGGCGG
AGCCTATGGAAAAACGCCAGCAACGCGGCCTTTTTACGGTTCCTGGCCTTTTGCTGGCCTTTTGCTCACA
TGGCTCGACAGATCT
