>Addgene plasmid #24001 | pCI-SEP GluR2(R) | addgene partial sequence | sequence record 51426 | rGria2-F 5'-TTGCCTACATTGGGGTCAGT
AGCCCTACGAGTGGCACACTGAGGAATTTGAAGATGGAAGAGAAACACAAAGTAGTGAATCAACTAATGA
ATTTGGGATTTTTAATAGTCTCTGGTTTTCCTTGGGTGCCTTTATGCGGCAGGGATGCGATATTTCGCCA
AGATCCCTCTCTGGGCGCATTGTTGGAGGTGTGTGGTGGTTCTTTACCCTGATCATAATCTCCTCCTACA
CGGCTAACTTAGCTGCCTTCCTGACTGTAGAGAGGATGGTGTCTCCCATCGAAAGTGCTGAGGATCTGTC
TAAGCAAACAGAAATTGCTTATGGAACATTAGACTCTGGCTCCACTAAAGAGTTTTTCAGGAGATCTAAA
ATCGCAGTGTTTGATAAAATGTGGACTTATATGAGGAGTGCAGAGCCCTCTGTGTTTGTGAGGACTACCG
CAGAAGGAGTAGCCAGAGTCCGGAAATCCAAAGGAAAGTATGCCTACTTGCTGGAGTCCACAATGAACGA
GTACATCGAGCAGAGGAAGCCTTGTGACACCATGAAAGTGGGAGGAAACTTGGATTCCAAAGGCTACGGC
ATCGCCACACCTAAAGGATCCTCATTAGGAAATGCGGTTAACCTCGCAGTACTAAAACTGAATGAACAAG
GCCTGTTGGACAAATTGAAAAACAAATGGTGGTACGACAAAGGAGAGTGCGGCAGCGGGGGAGGTGATTC
CAAGGAAAAGACCAGTGCCCTCAGTCTGAGCAACGTTGCTGGAGTATTCTACATCCTTGTCGGGGGCCTT
GGTTTGGCAATGCTGGTGGCTTTGATTGAGTTCTGTTACAAGTCAAGGGCCGAGGCGAAACGAATGAAGG
T
