>Addgene plasmid #24001 | pCI-SEP GluR2(R) | addgene partial sequence | sequence record 91428 | GFP-F 5'-GGTCCTTCTTGAGTTTGTAAC-3'
ACAGCATACAGATAGGGGGGCTATTTCCAAGGGGCGCTGATCAAGAATACAGTGCATTTCGGGTAGGGAT
GGTTCAGTTTTCCACTTCGGAGTTCAGACTGACACCCCATATCGACAATTTGGAGGTAGCCAACAGTTTC
GCAGTCACCAATGCTTTCTGCTCCCAGTTTTCAAGAGGAGTCTACGCAATTTTTGGATTTTATGACAAGA
AGTCTGTAAATACCATCACATCATTCTGTGGGACACTCCATGTGTCCTTCATCACACCTAGCTTCCCAAC
AGATGGCACACATCCATTTGTCATCCAGATGCGACCTGACCTCAAAGGAGCACTCCTTAGCTTGATTGAG
TACTACCAATGGGACAAGTTCGCATACCTCTATGACAGTGACAGAGGCTTATCAACACTGCAAGCTGTTC
TGGATTCTGCTGCAGAGAAGAAGTGGCAGGTGACTGCTATCAATGTGGGGAACATCAACAATGACAAGAA
AGATGAGACCTACAGATCGCTCTTTCAAGATCTGGAGTTAAAAAAAGAACGGCGTGTAATCCTGGACTGT
GAAAGGGATAAAGTAAATGACATTGTGGACCAGGTTATTACCATTGGAAAACATGTTAAAGGGTACCATT
ATATCATTGCAAATCTGGGATTCACTGATGGGGACCTGCTGAAAATTCAGTTTGGAGGAGCAAATGTCTC
TGGATTTCAGATTGTAGACTACGACGATTCCCTGGTGTCTAAATTTATAGAAAGATGGTCAACACTGGAA
GAGAAAGAATACC
