>Addgene plasmid #24001 | pCI-SEP GluR2(R) | addgene partial sequence | sequence record 115891 | LNCX 5'-AGCTCGTTTAGTGAACCGTCAGATC-3'
AATTGCTAACGCAGTCAGTGCTTCTGACACAACAGTCTCGAACTTAAGCTGCAGAAGTTGGTCGTGAGGC
ACTGGGCAGGTAAGTATCAAGGTTACAAGACAGGTTTAAGGAGACCAATAGAAACTGGGCTTGTCGAGAC
AGAGAAGACTCTTGCGTTTCTGATAGGCACCTATTGGTCTTACTGACATCCACTTTGCCTTTCTCTCCAC
AGGTGTCCACTCCCAGTTCAATTACAGCTCTTAAGGCTAGAGTACTTAATACGACTCACTATAGGCTAGT
GGATCCCCCGGGCTGCAGGAATTCGGCACGAGCTCGGCTCCCCTTCCAAGAGAAACAAGAGAAACCTCAC
GGAAGGAAGGGAGGAAGGAAAGAAGCAAGCAAGGAACTGCAGGAAGAAAAGAGCCGGCAGAGCATCAAGA
AGAATCGAAGGGAGGGGAGGGAAGACCAAATCTATGGTTGGACCAGGGCTTCTTTTTCGCCAATGTAAAA
AGGAATATGCCGTACATCTTTGCCTTTTTCTGCACCGGTTTTCTAGGTGCGGTTGTGGGTGCCAATTTCC
CTAGGAGTAAAGGAGAAGAACTTTTCACTGGAGTTGTCCCAATTCTTGTTGAATTAGATGGTGATGTTAA
TGGGCACAAATTTTCTGTCAGTGGAGAGGGTGAAGGTGATGCAACATACGGAAAACTTACCCTTAAATTT
ATTTGCACTACTGGAAAACTACCTGTTCCTTGGCCAACACTTGTCACTACTTTAACTTATGGTGTTCAAT
GCTTTTCAAGATACCCAGATCATATGAAACGGCATGACTTTT
